>Addgene plasmid #74663 | PAHA | depositor partial sequence | sequence record 140924 | insert
ATGCACCATCATCATCATCATTCTTCTGGTGTAGATCTGGGTACCGAGAACCTGTACTTCCAATCCATGG
GACAGGAAACAAGCTATATTGAAGACAACTGCAATCAAAATGGTGCCATATCGCTGATCTTCTCACTCAA
AGAAGAAGTTGGTGCATTGGCCAAAGTATTGCGCTTATTTGAGGAGAATGATGTAAACCTGACCCACATT
GAATCTAGACCTTCTCGTTTAAAGAAAGATGAGTATGAATTTTTCACCCATTTGGATAAACGTAGCCTGC
CTGCTCTGACAAACATCATCAAGATCTTGAGGCATGACATTGGTGCCACTGTCCATGAGCTTTCACGAGA
TAAGAAGAAAGACACAGTGTGACAGTAAAGGTGGATACGGATCCGAA
