>Addgene plasmid #74663 | PAHA | addgene partial sequence | sequence record 142600 | T7 5'-TAATACGACTCACTATAGGG-3'
ACTTTAAGAAGGAGATATACATATGCACCATCATCATCATCATTCTTCTGGTGTAGATCTGGGTACCGAG
AACCTGTACTTCCAATCCATGGGACAGGAAACAAGCTATATTGAAGACAACTGCAATCAAAATGGTGCCA
TATCGCTGATCTTCTCACTCAAAGAAGAAGTTGGTGCATTGGCCAAAGTATTGCGCTTATTTGAGGAGAA
TGATGTAAACCTGACCCACATTGAATCTAGACCTTCTCGTTTAAAGAAAGATGAGTATGAATTTTTCACC
CATTTGGATAAACGTAGCCTGCCTGCTCTGACAAACATCATCAAGATCTTGAGGCATGACATTGGTGCCA
CTGTCCATGAGCTTTCACGAGATAAGAAGAAAGACACAGTGTGACAGTAAAGGTGGATACGGATCCGAAT
TCGAGCTCCGTCGACAAGCTTGCGGCCGCACTCGAGCACCACCACCACCACCACTGAGATCCGGCTGCTA
ACAAAGCCCGAAAGGAAGCTGAGTTGGCTGCTGCCACCGCTGAGCAATAACTAGCATAACCCCTTGGGGC
CTCTAAACGGGTCTTGAGGGGTTTTTTGCTGAAAGGAGGAACTATATCCGGATTGGCGAATGGG
[124 nt withheld, positions 625-748]
C
[40 nt withheld, positions 750-789]
