>Addgene plasmid #74663 | PAHA | addgene partial sequence | sequence record 142601 | T7term 5'-GCTAGTTATTGCTCAGCGG-3'
TTGTTAGCAGCCGGATCTCAGTGGTGGTGGTGGTGGTGCTCGAGTGCGGCCGCAAGCTTGTCGACGGAGC
TCGAATTCGGATCCGTATCCACCTTTACTGTCACACTGTGTCTTTCTTCTTATCTCGTGAAAGCTCATGG
ACAGTGGCACCAATGTCATGCCTCAAGATCTTGATGATGTTTGTCAGAGCAGGCAGGCTACGTTTATCCA
AATGGGTGAAAAATTCATACTCATCTTTCTTTAAACGAGAAGGTCTAGATTCAATGTGGGTCAGGTTTAC
ATCATTCTCCTCAAATAAGCGCAATACTTTGGCCAATGCACCAACTTCTTCTTTGAGTGAGAAGATCAGC
GATATGGCACCATTTTGATTGCAGTTGTCTTCAATATAGCTTGTTTCCTGTCCCATGGATTGGAAGTACA
GGTTCTCGGTACCCAGATCTACACCAGAAGAATGATGATGATGATGGTGCATATGTATATCTCCTTCTTA
AAGTTAAACAAAATTATTTCTAGAGGGGAATTGTTATCCGCTCACAATTCCCCTATAGTGAGTCGTATTA
ATTTCGCGGGATCGAGATCTCGATCCTCTACGCCGGACGCATCGTGGCCGGCATCACCGGCGCCACAGGT
GCGGTTGCTGGCGCCTATATCGCCGACATCACCGATGGGGAAGATCGGGCTCGCCACTTCGGGCTCATGA
GCGCTTGTTTCGGCGTGGGTATGGTGGCAGGCCCCGTGGCCGGGGGACTGTTGGGCGCCATCTCCTTGCA
TGCACCATTCCTTGCGGCGGCGGTGCTCAACGGCCTCAACCTACTACTGGGCTGCTTCCTA
