[The description below was written by a language model from this plasmid's Addgene catalogue record.]
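Description:
PAHA is a bacterial expression plasmid built on pNIC28-Bsa4, a pET28-derived vector designed for ligation-independent cloning. It carries a fragment of the human phenylalanine hydroxylase gene (PAH, also known as PKU1), recorded as a 397 bp insert under the construct designation PAHA-c011. The record notes that the insert may not be the full open reading frame, and the recorded size fits a truncated domain construct of the kind made for structural biology rather than the complete enzyme. The record does not state which residues are included. The plasmid is selected with kanamycin, is listed as low copy and is maintained in a standard cloning strain. No feature table is provided, so the origin of replication and other backbone elements are not itemised beyond the pET28 lineage.

Expression is driven by a T7 promoter under lac control, so transcription depends on a host supplying T7 RNA polymerase and is inducible through release of lac repression. The backbone contributes an N-terminal hexahistidine tag followed by a TEV protease site. The tag allows purification by immobilised metal affinity chromatography, and TEV cleavage then removes it to leave near-native protein. In the parent vector, the cloning site holds a SacB stuffer fragment flanked by BsaI sites. BsaI cleavage and T4 polymerase treatment generate the overhangs used for insert annealing, and replacing the stuffer allows counter-selection against uncut vector, since SacB confers sucrose sensitivity. The stated purpose of the construct is recombinant production of the PAH fragment in bacteria for structure determination.
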