Addgene plasmid #74663: PAHA
Purpose: Bacterial expression for structure determination; may not be full ORF
Depositing lab: Nicola Burgess-Brown. Depositing organization: University of Oxford.
Backbone
  Vector backbone: pNIC28-Bsa4
  Vector type: Bacterial Expression
Growth in bacteria
  Bacterial resistance: Kanamycin, 50 μg/mL
  Growth temperature: 37°C
  Growth strain: DH5alpha
  Copy number: Low Copy
Gene/Insert
  Gene/Insert name: PKU1 (alt names: PAHA-c011; PAHphenylalanine hydroxylase)
  Species: H. sapiens (human)
  Insert size (bp): 397
  Entrez Gene: PAH (a.k.a. PH, PKU, PKU1)
  Promoter: T7
  Tag / fusion protein: His-6-TEV (N terminal on backbone)
  Cloning method: Ligation Independent Cloning
  Sequencing primers: 5′ T7; 3′ T7term
Terms and licenses: Academic/Nonprofit Terms; Industry Terms: Not Available to Industry
Depositor comments: T7/lac regulated, N-terminal His-tag, TEV, LIC cloning using BsaI cleavage/T4 polymerase, SacB stuffer fragment, pET28 backbone. gi|4557819
How to cite: PAHA was a gift from Nicola Burgess-Brown (Addgene plasmid # 74663 ; http://n2t.net/addgene:74663 ; RRID:Addgene_74663)
